Addgene plasmid #110753: Human RNF144B (27-236)
Purpose: Bacterial Expression of RNF144B RBR domain
Depositing lab: David Komander. Depositing organization: MRC Laboratory of Molecular Biology. Publication: Ubiquitin Linkage-Specific Affimers Reveal Insights into K6-Linked Ubiquitin Signaling. Michel MA, Swatek KN, Hospenthal MK, Komander D. Mol Cell. 2017 Oct 5;68(1):233-246.e5. doi: 10.1016/j.molcel.2017.08.020. Epub 2017 Sep 21. PubMed 28943312.
Backbone
  Vector backbone: pET28a
  Backbone manufacturer: Merck
  Vector type: Bacterial Expression
Growth in bacteria
  Bacterial resistance: Kanamycin, 50 μg/mL
  Growth temperature: 37°C
  Growth strain: DH5alpha
  Copy number: Low Copy
Gene/Insert
  Gene/Insert name: RNF144B
  Species: H. sapiens (human)
  Entrez Gene: RNF144B (a.k.a. PIR2, IBRDC2, p53RFP, KIAA0161, MGC71786, bA528A10.3)
  Promoter: T7
  Tag / fusion protein: N-His6-GST-3C (N terminal on insert)
  Cloning method: Unknown
  Sequencing primers: 5′ AATACGACTCACTATAGGG; 3′ GGGTTATGCTAGTTATTGC
Resource information
  A portion of this plasmid was derived from a plasmid made by: RNF144B: cDNA library (generated at LMB)
Terms and licenses: Academic/Nonprofit Terms; Industry Terms: Not Available to Industry
How to cite: Human RNF144B (27-236) was a gift from David Komander (Addgene plasmid # 110753 ; http://n2t.net/addgene:110753 ; RRID:Addgene_110753)
