[The description below was written by a language model from this plasmid's Addgene catalogue record and pLannotate feature annotations shown in this document.]
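Description:
Human RNF144B (27-236) is a bacterial expression plasmid built on the pET28a backbone for producing the RBR (RING-between-RING) domain of the human E3 ubiquitin ligase RNF144B in E. coli. The sequenced plasmid is about 6.6 kb. It is maintained under kanamycin selection through an aminoglycoside phosphotransferase (KanR) gene and replicates from a pBR322-type ColE1 origin. The bom site and rop gene are also present, consistent with the low copy number listed in the record. An f1 origin is present as well, and the short tetracycline-resistance fragments flagged in the annotation are non-functional remnants of the pBR322 lineage.

The expression cassette is a standard pET arrangement: a T7 promoter followed by a lac operator and the T7 gene 10 ribosome binding site, with the plasmid-borne lacI gene supplying repressor. Transcription therefore depends on T7 RNA polymerase in the host and is inducible with IPTG. The open reading frame begins with a His6 tag fused to Schistosoma japonicum glutathione S-transferase. According to the record, a 3C protease cleavage site comes next, presumably in the short unannotated gap before the insert, and then the RNF144B fragment covering residues 27-236, which was derived from a cDNA library. The dual tag allows purification on nickel or glutathione resin, and 3C cleavage can remove it. A vector-derived His-tag sequence is annotated downstream of the insert, ahead of the T7 terminator. The record lists only the N-terminal tag, and whether this downstream sequence is translated cannot be determined from the table. The purified RBR domain is suited to in vitro ubiquitination work, and the associated study concerns linkage-specific ubiquitin signalling.
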