Features (pLannotate 1.2.2; 21 found; start..end, strand, type, name):
     61..79      +  promoter       T7 promoter: promoter for bacteriophage T7 RNA polymerase
     80..104     +  protein_bind   lac operator: The lac repressor binds to the lac operator to inhibit transcription in E. coli. This inhibition can be relieved by adding lactose or isopropyl-β-D-thiogalactopyranoside (IPTG). lac repressor encoded by lacI
    119..141     +  RBS            RBS: efficient ribosome binding site from bacteriophage T7 gene 10 (Olins and Rangwala, 1989)
    154..171     +  CDS            7xHis (fragment): 6xHis affinity tag
    172..825     +  CDS            GST26_SCHJA: Experimental evidence at protein level: Swiss-Prot protein existence level 1. GST isoenzymes appear to play a central role in the parasite detoxification system. Other functions are also suspected including a role in increasing the solubility of haematin in the parasite gut. From Schistosoma japonicum (Blood fluke).
    865..1497    +  CDS            RNF144B (fragment): R144B_HUMAN - Also known as IBRDC2, P53RFP. Experimental evidence at protein level: Swiss-Prot protein existence level 1. E3 ubiquitin-protein ligase which accepts ubiquitin from E2 ubiquitin-conjugating enzymes UBE2L3 and UBE2L6 in the form of a thioester and then directly transfers the ubiquitin to targeted substrates such as LCMT2, thereby promoting their degradation. Induces apoptosis via a p53/TP53-dependent but caspase-independent mechanism. However, its overexpression also produces a decrease of the ubiquitin- dependent stability of BAX, a pro-apoptotic protein, ultimately leading to pr
   1521..1538    +  CDS            9xHis (fragment): 9xHis affinity tag
   1548..1597    +  CDS            SET1 (fragment): solubility-enhancement tag derived from T7 phage gene 10B
   1605..1652    +  terminator     T7 terminator: transcription terminator for bacteriophage T7 RNA polymerase
   1689..2117    +  rep_origin     f1 ori (sequence partly withheld): f1 bacteriophage origin of replication; arrow indicates direction of (+) strand synthesis
   2170..2227    +  promoter       AmpR promoter (fragment): bla
   2236..3051    -  CDS            KanR: aminoglycoside phosphotransferase; aph(3')-Ia; confers resistance to kanamycin in bacteria or G418 (Geneticin®) in eukaryotes
   3173..3761    +  rep_origin     ori: high-copy-number ColE1/pMB1/pBR322/pUC origin of replication
   3947..4086    -  misc_feature   bom: basis of mobility region from pBR322
   4188..4379    -  CDS            rop: Rop protein, which maintains plasmids at low copy number; rop
   4396..4776    +  CDS            YPB1_ECOLX: Protein predicted: Swiss-Prot protein existence level 4. From Escherichia coli.
   4848..5139    -  CDS            TcR (fragment): tetracycline efflux protein; tet; confers resistance to tetracycline
   5154..5175    -  protein_bind   CAP binding site: CAP binding activates transcription in the presence of cAMP. E. coli catabolite activator protein
   5188..6270    -  CDS            lacI: lac repressor; lacI; The lac repressor binds to the lac operator to inhibit transcription in E. coli. This inhibition can be relieved by adding lactose or isopropyl-β-D-thiogalactopyranoside (IPTG).
   6271..6348    -  promoter       lacI promoter: lacI
   6356..39      -  CDS            TcR (fragment) (across the origin): tetracycline efflux protein; tet; confers resistance to tetracycline
>Addgene plasmid #110753 | Human RNF144B (27-236) | addgene full sequence | sequence record 212937 | Addgene NGS Result
CCGGTGATGCCGGCCACGATGCGTCCGGCGTAGAGGATCGAGATCTCGATCCCGCGAAATTAATACGACT
CACTATAGGGGAATTGTGAGCGGATAACAATTCCCCTCTAGAAATAATTTTGTTTAACTTTAAGAAGGAG
ATATACCATGGCACATCACCATCACCATCACATGTCCCCTATACTAGGTTATTGGAAAATTAAGGGCCTT
GTGCAACCCACTCGACTTCTTTTGGAATATCTTGAAGAAAAATATGAAGAGCATTTGTATGAGCGCGATG
AAGGTGATAAATGGCGAAACAAAAAGTTTGAATTGGGTTTGGAGTTTCCCAATCTTCCTTATTATATTGA
TGGTGATGTTAAATTAACACAGTCTATGGCCATCATACGTTATATAGCTGACAAGCACAACATGTTGGGT
GGTTGTCCAAAAGAGCGTGCAGAGATTTCAATGCTTGAAGGAGCGGTTTTGGATATTAGATACGGTGTTT
CGAGAATTGCATATAGTAAAGACTTTGAAACTCTCAAAGTTGATTTTCTTAGCAAGCTACCTGAAATGCT
GAAAATGTTCGAAGATCGTTTATGTCATAAAACATATTTAAATGGTGATCATGTAACCCATCCTGACTTC
ATGTTGTATGACGCTCTTGATGTTGTTTTATACATGGACCCAATGTGCCTGGATGCGTTCCCAAAATTAG
TTTGTTTTAAAAAACGTATTGAAGCTATCCCACAAATTGATAAGTACTTGAAATCCAGCAAGTATATAGC
ATGGCCTTTGCAGGGCTGGCAAGCCACGTTTGGTGGTGGCGACCATCCTCCAAAATCGGATCTGAGCAGC
GGTCTGGAAGTTCTGTTTCAGGGCCCGCTCATCACTTGCAAACTCTGCCTGTGTGAGCAGTCTCTGGACA
AGATGACCACACTCCAGGAATGCCAGTGCATCTTTTGCACAGCTTGCCTGAAACAGTACATGCAGCTGGC
AATCCGAGAAGGATGTGGGTCTCCCATCACTTGCCCTGACATGGTGTGCCTAAACCACGGGACCCTGCAG
GAAGCTGAGATTGCCTGTTTGGTACCTGTGGACCAGTTTCAACTTTATCAGAGGTTAAAATTTGAAAGAG
AAGTTCATCTGGACCCCTACCGAACATGGTGTCCTGTTGCAGACTGTCAGACAGTGTGCCCTGTTGCCTC
GAGTGACCCAGGACAGCCTGTGCTGGTGGAATGCCCTTCTTGCCACCTGAAATTCTGCTCGTGTTGCAAG
GATGCTTGGCATGCAGAGGTCTCCTGTAGAGACAGTCAGCCTATTGTCCTGCCAACAGAGCACCGAGCCC
TCTTTGGGACAGATGCAGAAGCCCCCATTAAGCAGTGCCCAGTTTGCCGGGTTTATATCGAACGCAATGA
AGGCTGCGCTCAGATGATGTGCAAAAACTGCAAGCATACATTTTGCTGGTACTGCCTCCAGAACTTGGAT
AATGACATTTTCCTCAGACATTATGACTAAAGCTTTCTAGACCATTTAAACACCACCACCACCACCACTG
AGATCCGGCTGCTAACAAAGCCCGAAAGGAAGCTGAGTTGGCTGCTGCCACCGCTGAGCAATAACTAGCA
TAACCCCTTGGGGCCTCTAAACGGGTCTTGAGGGGTTTTTTGCTGAAAGGAGGAACTATATCCGGATTGG
CGAATGGG
[124 nt withheld, positions 1689-1812]
C
[91 nt withheld, positions 1814-1904]
A
[49 nt withheld, positions 1906-1954]
CCTTTGACGTTGGAGTCCACGTTCTTT
[37 nt withheld, positions 1982-2018]
ACCCTATCTCGGTCTATTCTTTTGATTTATAAGGGATTTTGCCGATTTCGGCCTATTGGTTAAAAAATGA
GCTGATTTAACAAAAATTTAACGCGAATTTTAACAAAATATTAACGCTTACAATTTAGGTGGCACTTTTC
GGGGAAATGTGCGCGGAACCCCTATTTGTTTATTTTTCTAAATACATTCAAATATGTATCCGCTCATGAA
TTAATTCTTAGAAAAACTCATCGAGCATCAAATGAAACTGCAATTTATTCATATCAGGATTATCAATACC
ATATTTTTGAAAAAGCCGTTTCTGTAATGAAGGAGAAAACTCACCGAGGCAGTTCCATAGGATGGCAAGA
TCCTGGTATCGGTCTGCGATTCCGACTCGTCCAACATCAATACAACCTATTAATTTCCCCTCGTCAAAAA
TAAGGTTATCAAGTGAGAAATCACCATGAGTGACGACTGAATCCGGTGAGAATGGCAAAAGTTTATGCAT
TTCTTTCCAGACTTGTTCAACAGGCCAGCCATTACGCTCGTCATCAAAATCACTCGCATCAACCAAACCG
TTATTCATTCGTGATTGCGCCTGAGCGAGACGAAATACGCGATCGCTGTTAAAAGGACAATTACAAACAG
GAATCGAATGCAACCGGCGCAGGAACACTGCCAGCGCATCAACAATATTTTCACCTGAATCAGGATATTC
TTCTAATACCTGGAATGCTGTTTTCCCGGGGATCGCAGTGGTGAGTAACCATGCATCATCAGGAGTACGG
ATAAAATGCTTGATGGTCGGAAGAGGCATAAATTCCGTCAGCCAGTTTAGTCTGACCATCTCATCTGTAA
CATCATTGGCAACGCTACCTTTGCCATGTTTCAGAAACAACTCTGGCGCATCGGGCTTCCCATACAATCG
ATAGATTGTCGCACCTGATTGCCCGACATTATCGCGAGCCCATTTATACCCATATAAATCAGCATCCATG
TTGGAATTTAATCGCGGCCTAGAGCAAGACGTTTCCCGTTGAATATGGCTCATAACACCCCTTGTATTAC
TGTTTATGTAAGCAGACAGTTTTATTGTTCATGACCAAAATCCCTTAACGTGAGTTTTCGTTCCACTGAG
CGTCAGACCCCGTAGAAAAGATCAAAGGATCTTCTTGAGATCCTTTTTTTCTGCGCGTAATCTGCTGCTT
GCAAACAAAAAAACCACCGCTACCAGCGGTGGTTTGTTTGCCGGATCAAGAGCTAACAACTCTTTTTCCG
AAGGTAACTGGCTTCAGCAGAGCGCAGATACCAAATACTGTCCTTCTAGTGTAGCCGTAGTTAGGCCACC
ACTTCAAGAACTCTGTAGCACCGCCTACATACCTCGCTCTGCTAATCCTGTTACCAGTGGCTGCTGCCAG
TGGCGATAAGTCGTGTCTTACCGGGTTGGACTCAAGACGATAGTTACCGGATAAGGCGCAGCGGTCGGGC
TGAACGGGGGGTTCGTGCACACAGCCCAGCTTGGAGCGAACGACCTACACCGAACTGAGATACCTACAGC
GTGAGCTATGAGAAAGCGCCACGCTTCCCGAAGGGAGAAAGGCGGACAGGTATCCGGTAAGCGGCAGGGT
CGGAACAGGAGAGCGCACGAGGGAGCTTCCAGGGGGAAACGCCTGGTATCTTTATAGTCCTGTCGGGTTT
CGCCACCTCTGACTTGAGCGTCGATTTTTGTGATGCTCGTCAGGGGGGCGGAGCCTATGGAAAAACGCCA
GCAACGCGGCCTTTTTACGGTTCCTGGCCTTTTGCTGGCCTTTTGCTCACATGTTCTTTCCTGCGTTATC
CCCTGATTCTGTGGATAACCGTATTACCGCCTTTGAGTGAGCTGATACCGCTCGCCGCAGCCGAACGACC
GAGCGCAGCGAGTCAGTGAGCGAGGAAGCGGAAGAGCGCCTGATGCGGTATTTTCTCCTTACGCATCTGT
GCGGTATTTCACACCGCAATGGTGCACTCTCAGTACAATCTGCTCTGATGCCGCATAGTTAAGCCAGTAT
ACACTCCGCTATCGCTACGTGACTGGGTCATGGCTGCGCCCCGACACCCGCCAACACCCGCTGACGCGCC
CTGACGGGCTTGTCTGCTCCCGGCATCCGCTTACAGACAAGCTGTGACCGTCTCCGGGAGCTGCATGTGT
CAGAGGTTTTCACCGTCATCACCGAAACGCGCGAGGCAGCTGCGGTAAAGCTCATCAGCGTGGTCGTGAA
GCGATTCACAGATGTCTGCCTGTTCATCCGCGTCCAGCTCGTTGAGTTTCTCCAGAAGCGTTAATGTCTG
GCTTCTGATAAAGCGGGCCATGTTAAGGGCGGTTTTTTCCTGTTTGGTCACTGATGCCTCCGTGTAAGGG
GGATTTCTGTTCATGGGGGTAATGATACCGATGAAACGAGAGAGGATGCTCACGATACGGGTTACTGATG
ATGAACATGCCCGGTTACTGGAACGTTGTGAGGGTAAACAACTGGCGGTATGGATGCGGCGGGACCAGAG
AAAAATCACTCAGGGTCAATGCCAGCGCTTCGTTAATACAGATGTAGGTGTTCCACAGGGTAGCCAGCAG
CATCCTGCGATGCAGATCCGGAACATAATGGTGCAGGGCGCTGACTTCCGCGTTTCCAGACTTTACGAAA
CACGGAAACCGAAGACCATTCATGTTGTTGCTCAGGTCGCAGACGTTTTGCAGCAGCAGTCGCTTCACGT
TCGCTCGCGTATCGGTGATTCATTCTGCTAACCAGTAAGGCAACCCCGCCAGCCTAGCCGGGTCCTCAAC
GACAGGAGCACGATCATGCGCACCCGTGGGGCCGCCATGCCGGCGATAATGGCCTGCTTCTCGCCGAAAC
GTTTGGTGGCGGGACCAGTGACGAAGGCTTGAGCGAGGGCGTGCAAGATTCCGAATACCGCAAGCGACAG
GCCGATCATCGTCGCGCTCCAGCGAAAGCGGTCCTCGCCGAAAATGACCCAGAGCGCTGCCGGCACCTGT
CCTACGAGTTGCATGATAAAGAAGACAGTCATAAGTGCGGCGACGATAGTCATGCCCCGCGCCCACCGGA
AGGAGCTGACTGGGTTGAAGGCTCTCAAGGGCATCGGTCGAGATCCCGGTGCCTAATGAGTGAGCTAACT
TACATTAATTGCGTTGCGCTCACTGCCCGCTTTCCAGTCGGGAAACCTGTCGTGCCAGCTGCATTAATGA
ATCGGCCAACGCGCGGGGAGAGGCGGTTTGCGTATTGGGCGCCAGGGTGGTTTTTCTTTTCACCAGTGAG
ACGGGCAACAGCTGATTGCCCTTCACCGCCTGGCCCTGAGAGAGTTGCAGCAAGCGGTCCACGCTGGTTT
GCCCCAGCAGGCGAAAATCCTGTTTGATGGTGGTTAACGGCGGGATATAACATGAGCTGTCTTCGGTATC
GTCGTATCCCACTACCGAGATATCCGCACCAACGCGCAGCCCGGACTCGGTAATGGCGCGCATTGCGCCC
AGCGCCATCTGATCGTTGGCAACCAGCATCGCAGTGGGAACGATGCCCTCATTCAGCATTTGCATGGTTT
GTTGAAAACCGGACATGGCACTCCAGTCGCCTTCCCGTTCCGCTATCGGCTGAATTTGATTGCGAGTGAG
ATATTTATGCCAGCCAGCCAGACGCAGACGCGCCGAGACAGAACTTAATGGGCCCGCTAACAGCGCGATT
TGCTGGTGACCCAATGCGACCAGATGCTCCACGCCCAGTCGCGTACCGTCTTCATGGGAGAAAATAATAC
TGTTGATGGGTGTCTGGTCAGAGACATCAAGAAATAACGCCGGAACATTAGTGCAGGCAGCTTCCACAGC
AATGGCATCCTGGTCATCCAGCGGATAGTTAATGATCAGCCCACTGACGCGTTGCGCGAGAAGATTGTGC
ACCGCCGCTTTACAGGCTTCGACGCCGCTTCGTTCTACCATCGACACCACCACGCTGGCACCCAGTTGAT
CGGCGCGAGATTTAATCGCCGCGACAATTTGCGACGGCGCGTGCAGGGCCAGACTGGAGGTGGCAACGCC
AATCAGCAACGACTGTTTGCCCGCCAGTTGTTGTGCCACGCGGTTGGGAATGTAATTCAGCTCCGCCATC
GCCGCTTCCACTTTTTCCCGCGTTTTCGCAGAAACGTGGCTGGCCTGGTTCACCACGCGGGAAACGGTCT
GATAAGAGACACCGGCATACTCTGCGACATCGTATAACGTTACTGGTTTCACATTCACCACCCTGAATTG
ACTCTCTTCCGGGCGCTATCATGCCATACCGCGAAAGGTTTTGCGCCATTCGATGGTGTCCGGGATCTCG
ACGCTCTCCCTTATGCGACTCCTGCATTAGGAAGCAGCCCAGTAGTAGGTTGAGGCCGTTGAGCACCGCC
GCCGCAAGGAATGGTGCATGCAAGGAGATGGCGCCCAACAGTCCCCCGGCCACGGGGCCTGCCACCATAC
CCACGCCGAAACAAGCGCTCATGAGCCCGAAGTGGCGAGCCCGATCTTCCCCATCGGTGATGTCGGCGAT
ATAGGCGCCAGCAACCGCACCTGTGGCG
