>Addgene plasmid #110753 | Human RNF144B (27-236) | depositor partial sequence | sequence record 208966 | Insert Sequence
GCTTCCTTTCGGGCTTTGTTAGCAGCCGGATCTCAGTGGTGGTGGTGGTGGTGTTTAAATGGTCTAGAAA
GCTTTAGTCATAATGTCTGAGGAAAATGTCATTATCCAAGTTCTGGAGGCAGTACCAGCAAAATGTATGC
TTGCAGTTTTTGCACATCATCTGAGCGCAGCCTTCATTGCGTTCGATATAAACCCGGCAAACTGGGCACT
GCTTAATGGGGGCTTCTGCATCTGTCCCAAAGAGGGCTCGGTGCTCTGTTGGCAGGACAATAGGCTGACT
GTCTCTACAGGAGACCTCTGCATGCCAAGCATCCTTGCAACACGAGCAGAATTTCAGGTGGCAAGAAGGG
CATTCCACCAGCACAGGCTGTCCTGGGTCACTCGAGGCAACAGGGCACACTGTCTGACAGTCTGCAACAG
GACACCATGTTCGGTAGGGGTCCAGATGAACTTCTCTTTCAAATTTTAACCTCTGATAAAGTTGAAACTG
GTCCACAGGTACCAAACAGGCAATCTCAGCTTCCTGCAGGGTCCCGTGGTTTAGGCACACCATGTCAGGG
CAAGTGATGGGAGACCCACATCCTTCTCGGATTGCCAGCTGCATGTACTGTTTCAGGCAAGCTGTGCAAA
AGATGCACTGGCATTCCTGGAGTGTG
